>Addgene plasmid #82238 | pDONR223_TNFAIP3_WT | addgene full sequence | sequence record 164004 | Addgene NGS result
CGACATTGATCTGGCTATCTTGCTGACAAAAGCAAGAGAACATAGCGTTGCCTTGGTAGGTCCAGCGGCG
GAGGAACTCTTTGATCCGGTTCCTGAACAGGATCTATTTGAGGCGCTAAATGAAACCTTAACGCTATGGA
ACTCGCCGCCCGACTGGGCTGGCGATGAGCGAAATGTAGTGCTTACGTTGTCCCGCATTTGGTACAGCGC
AGTAACCGGCAAAATCGCGCCGAAGGATGTCGCTGCCGACTGGGCAATGGAGCGCCTGCCGGCCCAGTAT
CAGCCCGTCATACTTGAAGCTAGACAGGCTTATCTTGGACAAGAAGAAGATCGCTTGGCCTCGCGCGCAG
ATCAGTTGGAAGAATTTGTCCACTACGTGAAAGGCGAGATCACCAAGGTAGTCGGCAAATAACCCTCGAG
CCACCCATGACCAAAATCCCTTAACGTGAGTTACGCGTCGTTCCACTGAGCGTCAGACCCCGTAGAAAAG
ATCAAAGGATCTTCTTGAGATCCTTTTTTTCTGCGCGTAATCTGCTGCTTGCAAACAAAAAAACCACCGC
TACCAGCGGTGGTTTGTTTGCCGGATCAAGAGCTACCAACTCTTTTTCCGAAGGTAACTGGCTTCAGCAG
AGCGCAGATACCAAATACTGTTCTTCTAGTGTAGCCGTAGTTAGGCCACCACTTCAAGAACTCTGTAGCA
CCGCCTACATACCTCGCTCTGCTAATCCTGTTACCAGTGGCTGCTGCCAGTGGCGATAAGTCGTGTCTTA
CCGGGTTGGACTCAAGACGATAGTTACCGGATAAGGCGCAGCGGTCGGGCTGAACGGGGGGTTCGTGCAC
ACAGCCCAGCTTGGAGCGAACGACCTACACCGAACTGAGATACCTACAGCGTGAGCTATGAGAAAGCGCC
ACGCTTCCCGAAGGGAGAAAGGCGGACAGGTATCCGGTAAGCGGCAGGGTCGGAACAGGAGAGCGCACGA
GGGAGCTTCCAGGGGGAAACGCCTGGTATCTTTATAGTCCTGTCGGGTTTCGCCACCTCTGACTTGAGCG
TCGATTTTTGTGATGCTCGTCAGGGGGGCGGAGCCTATGGAAAAACGCCAGCAACGCGGCCTTTTTACGG
TTCCTGGCCTTTTGCTGGCCTTTTGCTCACATGTTCTTTCCTGCGTTATCCCCTGATTCTGTGGATAACC
GTATTACCGCCTTTGAGTGAGCTGATACCGCTCGCCGCAGCCGAACGACCGAGCGCAGCGAGTCAGTGAG
CGAGGAAGCGGAAGAGCGCCCAATACGCAAACCGCCTCTCCCCGCGCGTTGGCCGATTCATTAATGCAGC
TGGCACGACAGGTTTCCCGACTGGAAAGCGGGCAGTGAGCGCAACGCAATTAATACGCGTACCGCTAGCC
AGGAAGAGTTTGTAGAAACGCAAAAAGGCCATCCGTCAGGATGGCCTTCTGCTTAGTTTGATGCCTGGCA
GTTTATGGCGGGCGTCCTGCCCGCCACCCTCCGGGCCGTTGCTTCACAACGTTCAAATCCGCTCCCGGCG
GATTTGTCCTACTCAGGAGAGCGTTCACCGACAAACAACAGATAAAACGAAAGGCCCAGTCTTCCGACTG
AGCCTTTCGTTTTATTTGATGCCTGGCAGTTCCCTACTCTCGCGTTAACGCTAGCATGGATGTTTTCCCA
GTCACGACGTTGTAAAACGACGGCCAGTCTTAAGCTCGGGCCCCAAATAATGATTTTATTTTGACTGATA
GTGACCTGTTCGTTGCAACAAATTGATGAGCAATGCTTTTTTATAATGCCAACTTTGTACAAAAAAGTTG
GCACCATGGCTGAACAAGTCCTTCCTCAGGCTTTGTATTTGAGCAATATGCGGAAAGCTGTGAAGATACG
GGAGAGAACTCCAGAAGACATTTTTAAACCTACTAATGGGATCATTCATCATTTTAAAACCATGCACCGA
TACACACTGGAAATGTTCAGAACTTGCCAGTTTTGTCCTCAGTTTCGGGAGATCATCCACAAAGCCCTCA
TCGACAGAAACATCCAGGCCACCCTGGAAAGCCAGAAGAAACTCAACTGGTGTCGAGAAGTCCGGAAGCT
TGTGGCGCTGAAAACGAACGGTGACGGCAATTGCCTCATGCATGCCACTTCTCAGTACATGTGGGGCGTT
CAGGACACAGACTTGGTACTGAGGAAGGCGCTGTTCAGCACGCTCAAGGAAACAGACACACGCAACTTTA
AATTCCGCTGGCAACTGGAGTCTCTCAAATCTCAGGAATTTGTTGAAACGGGGCTTTGCTATGATACTCG
GAACTGGAATGATGAATGGGACAATCTTATCAAAATGGCTTCCACAGACACACCCATGGCCCGAAGTGGA
CTTCAGTACAACTCACTGGAAGAAATACACATATTTGTCCTTTGCAACATCCTCAGAAGGCCAATCATTG
TCATTTCAGACAAAATGCTAAGAAGTTTGGAATCAGGTTCCAATTTCGCCCCTTTGAAAGTGGGTGGAAT
TTACTTGCCTCTCCACTGGCCTGCCCAGGAATGCTACAGATACCCCATTGTTCTCGGCTATGACAGCCAT
CATTTTGTACCCTTGGTGACCCTGAAGGACAGTGGGCCTGAAATCCGAGCTGTTCCACTTGTTAACAGAG
ACCGGGGAAGATTTGAAGACTTAAAAGTTCACTTTTTGACAGATCCTGAAAATGAGATGAAGGAGAAGCT
CTTAAAAGAGTACTTAATGGTGATAGAAATCCCCGTCCAAGGCTGGGACCATGGCACAACTCATCTCATC
AATGCCGCAAAGTTGGATGAAGCTAACTTACCAAAAGAAATCAATCTGGTAGATGATTACTTTGAACTTG
TTCAGCATGAGTACAAGAAATGGCAGGAAAACAGCGAGCAGGGGAGGAGAGAGGGGCACGCCCAGAATCC
CATGGAACCTTCCGTGCCCCAGCTTTCTCTCATGGATGTAAAATGTGAAACGCCCAACTGCCCCTTCTTC
ATGTCTGTGAACACCCAGCCTTTATGCCATGAGTGCTCAGAGAGGCGGCAAAAGAATCAAAACAAACTCC
CAAAGCTGAACTCCAAGCCGGGCCCTGAGGGGCTCCCTGGCATGGCGCTCGGGGCCTCTCGGGGAGAAGC
CTATGAGCCCTTGGCGTGGAACCCTGAGGAGTCCACTGGGGGGCCTCATTCGGCCCCACCGACAGCACCC
AGCCCTTTTCTGTTCAGTGAGACCACTGCCATGAAGTGCAGGAGCCCCGGCTGCCCCTTCACACTGAATG
TGCAGCACAACGGATTTTGTGAACGTTGCCACAACGCCCGGCAACTTCACGCCAGCCACGCCCCAGACCA
CACAAGGCACTTGGATCCCGGGAAGTGCCAAGCCTGCCTCCAGGATGTTACCAGGACATTTAATGGGATC
TGCAGTACTTGCTTCAAAAGGACTACAGCAGAGGCCTCCTCCAGCCTCAGCACCAGCCTCCCTCCTTCCT
GTCACCAGCGTTCCAAGTCAGATCCCTCGCGGCTCGTCCGGAGCCCCTCCCCGCATTCTTGCCACAGAGC
TGGAAACGACGCCCCTGCTGGCTGCCTGTCTCAAGCTGCACGGACTCCTGGGGACAGGACGGGGACGAGC
AAGTGCAGAAAAGCCGGCTGCGTGTATTTTGGGACTCCAGAAAACAAGGGCTTTTGCACACTGTGTTTCA
TCGAGTACAGAGAAAACAAACATTTTGCTGCTGCCTCAGGGAAAGTCAGTCCCACAGCGTCCAGGTTCCA
GAACACCATTCCGTGCCTGGGGAGGGAATGCGGCACCCTTGGAAGCACCATGTTTGAAGGATACTGCCAG
AAGTGTTTCATTGAAGCTCAGAATCAGAGATTTCATGAGGCCAAAAGGACAGAAGAGCAACTGAGATCGA
GCCAGCGCAGAGATGTGCCTCGAACCACACAAAGCACCTCAAGGCCCAAGTGCGCCCGGGCCTCCTGCAA
GAACATCCTGGCCTGCCGCAGCGAGGAGCTCTGCATGGAGTGTCAGCATCCCAACCAGAGGATGGGCCCT
GGGGCCCACCGGGGTGAGCCTGCCCCCGAAGACCCCCCCAAGCAGCGTTGCCGGGCCCCCGCCTGTGATC
ATTTTGGCAATGCCAAGTGCAACGGCTACTGCAACGAATGCTTTCAGTTCAAGCAGATGTATGGCTTGCC
AACTTTCTTGTACAAAGTTGGCATTATAAGAAAGCATTGCTTATCAATTTGTTGCAACGAACAGGTCACT
ATCAGTCAAAATAAAATCATTATTTGCCATCCAGCTGATATCCCCTATAGTGAGTCGTATTACATGGTCA
TAGCTGTTTCCTGGCAGCTCTGGCCCGTGTCTCAAAATCTCTGATGTTACATTGCACAAGATAAAAATAT
ATCATCATGCCTCCTCTAGACCAGCCAGGACAGAAATGCCTCGACTTCGCTGCTACCCAAGGTTGCCGGG
TGACGCACACCGTGGAAACGGATGAAGGCACGAACCCAGTGGACATAAGCCTGTTCGGTTCGTAAGCTGT
AATGCAAGTAGCGTATGCGCTCACGCAACTGGTCCAGAACCTTGACCGAACGCAGCGGTGGTAACGGCGC
AGTGGCGGTTTTCATGGCTTGTTATGACTGTTTTTTTGGGGTACAGTCTATGCCTCGGGCATCCAAGCAG
CAAGCGCGTTACGCCGTGGGTCGATGTTTGATGTTATGGAGCAGCAACGATGTTACGCAGCAGGGCAGTC
GCCCTAAAACAAAGTTAAACATTATGAGGGAAGCGGTGATCGCCGAAGTATCGACTCAACTATCAGAGGT
AGTTGGCGTCATCGAGCGCCATCTCGAACCGACGTTGCTGGCCGTACATTTGTACGGCTCCGCAGTGGAT
GGCGGCCTGAAGCCACACAGTGATATTGATTTGCTGGTTACGGTGACCGTAAGGCTTGATGAAACAACGC
GGCGAGCTTTGATCAACGACCTTTTGGAAACTTCGGCTTCCCCTGGAGAGAGCGAGATTCTCCGCGCTGT
AGAAGTCACCATTGTTGTGCACGACGACATCATTCCGTGGCGTTATCCAGCTAAGCGCGAACTGCAATTT
GGAGAATGGCAGCGCAATGACATTCTTGCAGGTATCTTCGAGCCAGCCACGAT
Features (pLannotate 1.2.2; 12 found; start..end, strand, type, name):
    505..1093    +  rep_origin     ori: high-copy-number ColE1/pMB1/pBR322/pUC origin of replication
   1276..1368    +  CDS            lacI (fragment): lac repressor; lacI; The lac repressor binds to the lac operator to inhibit transcription in E. coli. This inhibition can be relieved by adding lactose or isopropyl-β-D-thiogalactopyranoside (IPTG).
   1423..1450    -  terminator     rrnB T2 terminator: transcription terminator T2 from the E. coli rrnB gene
   1582..1625    +  terminator     rrnB T1 terminator: Escherichia coli rrnB; transcription terminator T1 from the E. coli rrnB gene
   1672..1708    -  CDS            lacZα (fragment): LacZα fragment of β-galactosidase; lacZ fragment
   1725..1820    +  protein_bind   attL3: mutant version of attL; recombination site for the Gateway® LR reaction LR Clonase™
   1826..4195    +  CDS            TNFAIP3: TNAP3_HUMAN - Also known as OTUD7C. Experimental evidence at protein level: Swiss-Prot protein existence level 1. Ubiquitin-editing enzyme that contains both ubiquitin ligase and deubiquitinase activities. Involved in immune and inflammatory responses signaled by cytokines, such as TNF-alpha and IL-1 beta, or pathogens via Toll-like receptors (TLRs) through terminating NF-kappa-B activity. Essential component of a ubiquitin-editing protein complex, comprising also RNF11, ITCH and TAX1BP1, that ensures the transient nature of inflammatory signaling pathways. In cooperation with TAX1BP1 promotes
   4200..4295    -  protein_bind   attL3: mutant version of attL; recombination site for the Gateway® LR reaction LR Clonase™
   4314..4332    -  promoter       T7 promoter: promoter for bacteriophage T7 RNA polymerase
   4522..4545    +  promoter       Pc promoter (fragment): intI1 (promoter lies within the coding sequence); class 1 integron promoter
   4721..4777    +  CDS            GmR (fragment): gentamycin acetyltransferase; aacC1; confers resistance to gentamycin
   4784..412     +  CDS            SmR (across the origin): aminoglycoside adenylyltransferase (Murphy, 1985); aadA; confers resistance to spectinomycin and streptomycin
