[The description below was written by a language model from this plasmid's Addgene catalogue record and pLannotate feature annotations shown in this document.]
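Description:
pDONR223_TNFAIP3_WT is a Gateway entry clone built on the Invitrogen pDONR223 backbone, carrying the wild-type human TNFAIP3 (A20) open reading frame. It belongs to the Target Accelerator Plasmid Collection, a set of wild-type and variant cancer gene clones made for systematic functional testing of alleles. The sequenced plasmid is 5,163 nt and is maintained in E. coli at high copy from a ColE1/pUC-type origin. Selection is with spectinomycin, conferred by the aadA aminoglycoside adenylyltransferase gene (SmR), which also gives streptomycin resistance. The short lacI, lacZα and gentamicin-resistance fragments and the partial integron Pc promoter in the annotation are backbone remnants rather than functional cassettes.

The TNFAIP3 coding sequence is flanked on both sides by attL-type recombination sites in opposite orientations. The annotation software labels both as attL3, so the exact site identities should be taken from the pDONR223 design rather than from this table. These sites allow the ORF to be moved into attR-containing destination vectors by an LR Clonase reaction. The record lists no promoter for the insert, so the plasmid is a shuttle and storage clone, not an expression construct. rrnB T1 and T2 terminators lie upstream of the cassette and insulate it from read-through transcription, and a T7 promoter sits just beyond the downstream att site, pointing back toward the insert. The clone is in the "open" configuration, with no stop codon immediately after the ORF, so C-terminal tags or fusions can be supplied by the destination vector. TNFAIP3 encodes a ubiquitin-editing enzyme with deubiquitinase and ligase activities that terminates NF-κB signalling. This clone serves as the wild-type reference for comparison with variant alleles.
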