Addgene plasmid #82238: pDONR223_TNFAIP3_WT
Purpose: Gateway Donor vector containing TNFAIP3 , part of the Target Accelerator Plasmid Collection.
Depositing lab: Jesse Boehm & William Hahn & David Root. Depositing organization: Broad Institute. Publication: Systematic Functional Interrogation of Rare Cancer Variants Identifies Oncogenic Alleles. Kim E, Ilic N, Shrestha Y, Zou L, Kamburov A, Zhu C, Yang X, Lubonja R, Tran N, Nguyen C, Lawrence MS, Piccioni F, Bagul M, Doench JG, Chouinard CR, Wu X, Hogstrom L, Natoli T, Tamayo P, Horn H, Corsello SM, Lage K, Root DE, Subramanian A, Golub TR, Getz G, Boehm JS, Hahn WC. Cancer Discov. 2016 Jul;6(7):714-26. doi: 10.1158/2159-8290.CD-16-0160. Epub 2016 May 4. PubMed 27147599.
Backbone
  Vector backbone: pDONR223
  Backbone manufacturer: Invitrogen
  Backbone size w/o insert (bp): 2790
  Vector type: Gateway Entry vector
Growth in bacteria
  Bacterial resistance: Spectinomycin, 50 μg/mL
  Growth temperature: 37°C
  Growth strain: DH5alpha
  Copy number: High Copy
Gene/Insert
  Gene/Insert name: TNFAIP3 (alt name: NM_006290.3)
  Species: H. sapiens (human)
  Mutation: WT
  Entrez Gene: TNFAIP3 (a.k.a. A20, AIFBL1, AISBL, OTUD7C, TNFA1P2)
  Promoter: None
  Cloning method: Gateway Cloning
  Sequencing primers: 5′ M13pUC-fwd; 3′ M13-Rev
Terms and licenses: Academic/Nonprofit Terms; Industry Terms: Not Available to Industry
Depositor comments: Open state: NO stop codon immediately follows insert. Supporting reference: Systematic morphological profiling of human gene and allele function via Cell Painting. Rohban MH, et al. Elife. 2017, Mar 18;6. pii: e24060. PubMed PMID 28315521
How to cite: pDONR223_TNFAIP3_WT was a gift from Jesse Boehm & William Hahn & David Root (Addgene plasmid # 82238 ; http://n2t.net/addgene:82238 ; RRID:Addgene_82238)
