>Addgene plasmid #82238 | pDONR223_TNFAIP3_WT | depositor partial sequence | sequence record 155609 | Insert sequence
ATGGCTGAACAAGTCCTTCCTCAGGCTTTGTATTTGAGCAATATGCGGAAAGCTGTGAAGATACGGGAGA
GAACTCCAGAAGACATTTTTAAACCTACTAATGGGATCATTCATCATTTTAAAACCATGCACCGATACAC
ACTGGAAATGTTCAGAACTTGCCAGTTTTGTCCTCAGTTTCGGGAGATCATCCACAAAGCCCTCATCGAC
AGAAACATCCAGGCCACCCTGGAAAGCCAGAAGAAACTCAACTGGTGTCGAGAAGTCCGGAAGCTTGTGG
CGCTGAAAACGAACGGTGACGGCAATTGCCTCATGCATGCCACTTCTCAGTACATGTGGGGCGTTCAGGA
CACAGACTTGGTACTGAGGAAGGCGCTGTTCAGCACGCTCAAGGAAACAGACACACGCAACTTTAAATTC
CGCTGGCAACTGGAGTCTCTCAAATCTCAGGAATTTGTTGAAACGGGGCTTTGCTATGATACTCGGAACT
GGAATGATGAATGGGACAATCTTATCAAAATGGCTTCCACAGACACACCCATGGCCCGAAGTGGACTTCA
GTACAACTCACTGGAAGAAATACACATATTTGTCCTTTGCAACATCCTCAGAAGGCCAATCATTGTCATT
TCAGACAAAATGCTAAGAAGTTTGGAATCAGGTTCCAATTTCGCCCCTTTGAAAGTGGGTGGAATTTACT
TGCCTCTCCACTGGCCTGCCCAGGAATGCTACAGATACCCCATTGTTCTCGGCTATGACAGCCATCATTT
TGTACCCTTGGTGACCCTGAAGGACAGTGGGCCTGAAATCCGAGCTGTTCCACTTGTTAACAGAGACCGG
GGAAGATTTGAAGACTTAAAAGTTCACTTTTTGACAGATCCTGAAAATGAGATGAAGGAGAAGCTCTTAA
AAGAGTACTTAATGGTGATAGAAATCCCCGTCCAAGGCTGGGACCATGGCACAACTCATCTCATCAATGC
CGCAAAGTTGGATGAAGCTAACTTACCAAAAGAAATCAATCTGGTAGATGATTACTTTGAACTTGTTCAG
CATGAGTACAAGAAATGGCAGGAAAACAGCGAGCAGGGGAGGAGAGAGGGGCACGCCCAGAATCCCATGG
AACCTTCCGTGCCCCAGCTTTCTCTCATGGATGTAAAATGTGAAACGCCCAACTGCCCCTTCTTCATGTC
TGTGAACACCCAGCCTTTATGCCATGAGTGCTCAGAGAGGCGGCAAAAGAATCAAAACAAACTCCCAAAG
CTGAACTCCAAGCCGGGCCCTGAGGGGCTCCCTGGCATGGCGCTCGGGGCCTCTCGGGGAGAAGCCTATG
AGCCCTTGGCGTGGAACCCTGAGGAGTCCACTGGGGGGCCTCATTCGGCCCCACCGACAGCACCCAGCCC
TTTTCTGTTCAGTGAGACCACTGCCATGAAGTGCAGGAGCCCCGGCTGCCCCTTCACACTGAATGTGCAG
CACAACGGATTTTGTGAACGTTGCCACAACGCCCGGCAACTTCACGCCAGCCACGCCCCAGACCACACAA
GGCACTTGGATCCCGGGAAGTGCCAAGCCTGCCTCCAGGATGTTACCAGGACATTTAATGGGATCTGCAG
TACTTGCTTCAAAAGGACTACAGCAGAGGCCTCCTCCAGCCTCAGCACCAGCCTCCCTCCTTCCTGTCAC
CAGCGTTCCAAGTCAGATCCCTCGCGGCTCGTCCGGAGCCCCTCCCCGCATTCTTGCCACAGAGCTGGAA
ACGACGCCCTGCTGGCTGCCTGTCTCAAGCTGCACGGACTCCTGGGGACAGGACGGGGACGAGCAAGTGC
AGAAAAGCCGGCTGCGTGTATTTTGGGACTCCAGAAAACAAGGGCTTTTGCACACTGTGTTTCATCGAGT
ACAGAGAAAACAAACATTTTGCTGCTGCCTCAGGGAAAGTCAGTCCCACAGCGTCCAGGTTCCAGAACAC
CATTCCGTGCCTGGGGAGGGAATGCGGCACCCTTGGAAGCACCATGTTTGAAGGATACTGCCAGAAGTGT
TTCATTGAAGCTCAGAATCAGAGATTTCATGAGGCCAAAAGGACAGAAGAGCAACTGAGATCGAGCCAGC
GCAGAGATGTGCCTCGAACCACACAAAGCACCTCAAGGCCCAAGTGCGCCCGGGCCTCCTGCAAGAACAT
CCTGGCCTGCCGCAGCGAGGAGCTCTGCATGGAGTGTCAGCATCCCAACCAGAGGATGGGCCCTGGGGCC
CACCGGGGTGAGCCTGCCCCCGAAGACCCCCCCAAGCAGCGTTGCCGGGCCCCCGCCTGTGATCATTTTG
GCAATGCCAAGTGCAACGGCTACTGCAACGAATGCTTTCAGTTCAAGCAGATGTATGGC
